>Addgene plasmid #146232 | pAc5.1B-lambdaN-HA-DmSMG5-PINSMG6-V5His6_E | depositor full sequence | sequence record 288677 | Full Sequence
CTTCAAGGAATTAATTCTATATTCTAAAAACACAAATGATACTTCTAAAAAAAATCATGAATGGCATCAA
CTCTGAATCAAATCTTTGCAGATGCACCTACTTCTCATTTCCACTGTCACATCATTTTTCCAGATCTCGC
TGCCTGTTATGTGGCCCACAAACCAAGACACGTTTTATGGCCATTAAAGCTGGCTGATCGTCGCCAAACA
CCAAATACATATCAATATGTACATTCGAGAAAGAAGCGATCAAAGAAGCGTCTTCGGGCGAGTAGGAGAA
TGCGGAGGAGAAGGAGAACGAGCTGATCTAGTATCTCTCCACAATCCAATGCCAACTGACCAACTGGCCA
TATTCGGAGCAATTTGAAGCCAATTTCCATCGCCTGGCGATCGCTCCATTCTTGGCTATATGTTTTTCAC
CGTTCCCGGGGCCATTTTCAAAGACTCGTCGGTAAGATAAGATTGTGTCACTCGCTGTCTCTCTTCATTT
GTCGAAGAATGCTGAGGAATTTCGCGATGACGTCGGCGAGTATTTTGAAGAATGAGAATAATTTGTATTT
ATACGAAAATCAGTTAGTGGAATTTTCTACAAAAACATGTTATCTATAGATAATTTTGTTGCAAAATATG
TTGACTATGACAAAGATTGTATGTATATACCTTTAATGTATTCTCATTTTCTTATGTATTTATAATGGCA
ATGATGATACTGATGATATTTTAAGATGATGCCAGACCACAGGCTGATTTCTGCGTCTTTTGCCGAACGC
AGTGCATGTGCGGTTGTTGTTTTTTGGAATAGTTTCAATTTTCGGACTGTCCGCTTTGATTTCAGTTTCT
TGGCTTATTCAAAAAGCAAAGTAAAGCCAAAAAAGCGAGATGGCAATACCAAATGCGGCAAAACGGTAGT
GGAAGGAAAGGGGTGCGGGGCAGCGGAAGGAAGGGTGGGGCGGGGCGTGGCGGGGTCTGTGGCTGGGCGC
GACGTCACCGACGTTGGAGCCACTCCTTTGACCATGTGTGCGTGTGTGTATTATTCGTGTCTCGCCACTC
GCCGGTTGTTTTTTTCTTTTTATCTCGCTCTCTCTAGCGCCATCTCGTACGCATGCTCAACGCACCGCAT
GTTGCCGTGTCCTTTATGCGTCATTTTGGCTCGAAATAGGCAATTATTTAAACAAAGATTAGTCAACGAA
AACGCTAAAATAAATAAGTCTACAATATGGTTACTTATTGCCATGTGTGTGCAGCCAACGATAGCAACAA
AAGCAACAACACAGTGGCTTTCCCTCTTTCACTTTTTGTTTGCAAGCGCGTGCGAGCAAGACGGCACGAC
CGGCAAACGCAATTACGCTGACAAAGAGCAGACGAAGTTTTGGCCGAAAAACATCAAGGCGCCTGATACG
AATGCATTTGCAATAACAATTGCGATATTTAATATTGTTTATGAAGCTGTTTGACTTCAAAACACACAAA
AAAAAAAATAAAACAAATTATTTGAAAGAGAATTAGGAATCGGACAGCTTATCGTTACGGGCTAACAGCA
CACCGAGACGAAATAGCTTACCTGACGTCACAGCCTCTGGAAGAACTGCCGCCAAGCAGAGAGAGAGAGA
AAAAGAGGGAGAGCAGCTTAGACCGCATGTGCTTGTGTGTGAGGCGTCTCTCTCTTCGTCTCCTGTTTGC
GCAAACGCATAGACTGCACTGAGAAAATCGATTACCTATTTTTTATGAATGAATATTTGCACTATTACTA
TTCAAAACTATTAAGATAGCAATCACATTCAATAGCCAAATACTATACCACCTGAGCGATGCAACGAAAT
GATCAATTTGAGCAAAAATGCTGCATATTTAGGACGGCATCATTATAGAAATGCTTCTTGCTGTGTACTT
TTCTCTCGTCTGGCAGCTGTTTCGCCGTTATTGTTAAAACCGGCTTAAGTTAGGTGTGTTTTCTACGACT
AGTGATGCCCCTACTAGAAGATGTGTGTTGCACAAATGTCCCTGAATAACCAATTTGAAGTGCAGATAGC
AGTAAACGTAAGCTAATATGAATATTATTTAACTGTAATGTTTTAATATCGCTGGACATTACTAATAAAC
CCACTATAAACACATGTACATATGTATGTTTTGGCATACAATGAGTAGTTGGGGAAAAAATGTGTAAAAG
CACCGTGACCATCACAGCATAAAGATAACCAGCTGAAGTATCGAATATGAGTAACCCCCAAATTGAATCA
CATGCCGCAACTGATAGGACCCATGGAAGTACACTCTTCATGGCGATATACAAGACACACACAAGCACGA
ACACCCAGTTGCGGAGGAAATTCTCCGTAAATGAAAACCCAATCGGCGAACAATTCATACCCATATATGG
TAAAAGTTTTGAACGCGACTTGAGAGCGGAGAGCATTGCGGCTGATAAGGTTTTAGCGCTAAGCGGGCTT
TATAAAACGGGCTGCGGGACCAGTTTTCATATCACTACCGTTTGAGTTCTTGTGCTGTGTGGATACTCCT
CCCGACACAAAGCCGCTCCATCAGCCAGCAGTCGTCTAATCCAGAGACCCCGGATCGGGGTACCAACATG
GACGCACAAACACGACGACGTGAGCGTCGCGCTGAGAAACAAGCTCAATGGAAAGCTGCAAACGGTGGAT
CTCCTCCACATATGGCTTACCCATACGATGTTCCAGATTACGCTCCTCCAAGCTTGAATTCTATGGAGGT
GACATTCAGCTCGGGCGGATCATCGAACGCCTCCAGCGAGTGCGCCATAGACGGCGGCACGAATCGCTGT
CGCGGCTTGGAGCCCAACAATGGAACCTGCATCCTCAGCCAGGAGGTAAAGGATCTTTACAGATCCCTCT
ACACCGCCTCCAAGCAACTGGACGATGCCAAGAGGAATGTGCAGTCGGTGGGACAGCTGTTCCAGCACGA
AATCGAAGAGAAACGCTCGCTCCTAGTGCAGCTGTGCAAGCAGATCATCTTCAAGGACTACCAGTCGGTG
GGCAAGAAGGTGCGCGAGGTGATGTGGCGACGTGGATACTACGAGTTCATTGCCTTCGTGAAGAAGAACT
GGCACAAGCAGTGCCAGGATGCGGCCACGGCCCAAGAGAACATGCAAAAGCTGGAGCGATTCCTCTGCGC
TGGCATCTTCAACTACAAACGATTGTCGGCACGCATGGAAGAGATCTATGATCTGGATCTAAAGTATTTG
ATTGATTTCTCCATAATCAGTGATGGCTACATAAGCGACATGATCGGAGACACCATGGAGTCATCGCACT
CGGGCACCCACGCGGTGGACAAGAGTCTGGAGGCCGTGTCCTTTGCACTCGACACCATACACTCATCGCT
GCTCAGTCTGGGCGATCTTCATCGCTACTTTCTAGACTTTCGCATCGACAGCAAACTAAGCATAAGCAAG
GAGCAGGTGGCCAAGTATTATCTGGAGGCCTTCAAGCTTAATCCGGCCATTGGCATGGCCCAGAACCAGT
TGGGTACACTGCACTACGGACAGAATCATGACCTGGACTCCACTTACCACTACTTGTACTCCCTTGTGTG
CATCATACCATTCGAACTAAGCGAAAATAATCTTAACAAGCTGTTCGCCAAGCACACCGAATACCTAGAG
CGTATGGATCCAGAAAAACTAGACTTCAACATCGAGGACTTCTTTGCCCGTTTCTATCTGATTGTGGACA
TATTTTTCTTCGACAAGGAAGTGCCGGACTTTAACGCTCTGTGCCACTGTGTGCTGATTGATCTACGCAA
GATCCTGTGCTCCCAGCAGCTGCGCGTTCCGGAGCCAAGCATCTTCAAGATTGTCTCCATTCTGTTCTTC
TGTCTGTCCAAGCTTAAGATGATCAACTCACCAAAGGTTTACTCGCTGCACGCCTTTCTGGTTGCTGCCT
GTTCCGATCTGATGGACGCCTGCATCGTCAGCATCGAGCAGACAATCCTGGCTCGCGCCCAAGACAACGA
GCGCTTCCAGGCGGAGTACGAGGAACGCTTTCAGGAGTTCGATACTGTGGTGCGCAAGTCCCGGAATGAG
TACAAGAACTGGCTAGCTGCAGTAGGCGAATGTGAGCGCAAGGACAAGAAGTTGATGCCACGCCCGCACT
CTCTAAAGGATTGCAGTTCGGATTCGCGGGACAGCCAGCACTCTGGCGAGGAGGCAAAGACCCAGGAGGC
TGCTGACGGCGACAAGATCGGTGAGGCCGTTTCCACGCGCTCCAGTGACGAGGCCAAGGAGTCCGACCTT
AAGACCCCGCTCTCCTGCAAGAGCAAGCGACGGGGAATGCGTCTACGCCGCCGACGCCGCAAGATCGCCC
AGTCGGACGACAGCTCCTGCTATGACAGCGAAAGCGAACTGGACACAGACTTTTACAGCGACGAGGAGGA
TTACACAGATCTAAGTTCTAACTTTGACACCGATTTCAGCGACATTGATGCAGCTGATCCTGGGGAGCCA
TGCGGCGAAGAGCGCTATGCAGCAGCTAATTACAGCAAAAAGGAGCGCAAAGCTGGCGGCGGCGGCGGAG
GAGGAGTCGGTGGCGTGGTGTACTCCGACAACGAAGACGTTGTTATTGAGGAGGAGAAAATCGTGTATCC
CAACGAAGTAGAGCGCAGATCCAACTCACAGGAGGCGGACTCTGAGGAGTTGCTGCGCAGCTTTGAGGTA
CTGCAGCTGAACTTTAAGAGCGCAGAGGATGCTCAAAGCAAGCCGGTGGCACCTCCGCCCGTCAGCTTTT
CAGAGCCACCAAAGAAGCTGGTTTATCGCAACAAGTACACCAAGATCAATCCCAACATAGTCATTGACTG
TCTGCACAATGAACCGACCATTAGAGCCCTGAAAATGCTTTTTGACTGGCTGCGAATCAACCCAGAGATT
CTCATCGGCTGCTACCACTCGAATCCGGAGTTTGTGCACAAGATCATGAAGCTTCTCAACTACTGCAACA
TCGACATCTTCACCAGGAAGGTTTACTTCGAGCGCGACCTTCTGACCACTGCCAACGTGCGTGATTCTCT
GGTCGAGTTATTCGATGTGCGCGCCAACGTTCCGCTCACCGAGGACTTTGCTTTCAAGAACTTTGACATC
TTCCAGAGCACCCAGATTACACTGGACTGGGAGACCATTATCCGGGAGCGTGTCACTCCCCAGGAAGAGT
CCATTCTCCGTATTTTCAAAATGGTCGACTTTGGCTTTTTCATTTGCAAGCAGAAGAAGTTTAACTACAG
ATTCTGCGTCAAGACGCGTCGTTTCACCGAGACCCAAAAGAAGAAACAGCGCGAGGAGAAGAAGGGAGGC
GGATCACGTCGCCGCGAGCGTCGTACCGCTCCGAAGACCAACCGAACAAAGCGGAACGAAGGACGCACAC
GTCGCTACTCCGATCGCAAGAACGGCATCGTCCGCAAGAGCTACACCAGTAACGAGGAAAAGGACACCGT
GGAGGAGTGCCGCAAGATGCCACGCAAGGGTTACCTAAGGAATCGCAATGCCGAGAAGGCGGCTGCTGTT
ATAACCAGTGCCACGGGAACCTCTGTCGCCGGCGGAACCTCCGCCTCCACAACCACAAACAGTGTCATCG
AGAAACTGAATTTGCAGTCCAGCTCGGGGGCCGACGAAGAGCGCTCGGAGGCCAAGTCGAAGAAGTGTGA
GCTCATGGGCAAGCTGTGGCTGCAAAACGAGGTGGAGACTTTGGAGGAGGAGCTGCGGGACAGTGGCGGC
CGCATATACATCGAGGTGCGACCGCGCTATCTTCTACCGGATACCAACTGCTTTATCGACTGCCTTGAAG
ACTTTGAAAAACTGTCCACGGAGTTTAAACGCTACACACTTATTATACCACTGACAGTGGTTAAGGAACT
GGATGGCCTCTCCAAGGGCGTTAAGTTGGACTCGTACCGCAGTTCGAAGCAGACGCAGCGCATCCACCAC
TTTGACGAGGTGTCGTCGCGGGCCAAAAAGTCGTTAGAGTTCATCAAGTCGGCCAAAGGCAATGTGAAAT
GTGCTACCACAAAGGGCTCGTTTGTCAATGCATCGGTGTTTGCCCTAGTTGAGGAGGAATATTTGTCCAA
TGACGACAAGATTCTGGCAACGGCAATGGCTGTCTCGAAAACGGCAAAAACCGAACAATGCACAGCAGAT
GGCAAGTGTTTCATTCAAACGGAATTGGTGCTCATTACAACCGATCGTAATCTGCGTGTGAAGGCTCTTT
CTCGCAATTTGGCCGTCAGCGCGTTGGATGAGTTTCTGCAATGGGCCAAGGATTGCCGCGAATCAACCGG
CGGCCGCTCGAGTCTAGAGGGCCCGCGGTTCGAAGGTAAGCCTATCCCTAACCCTCTCCTCGGTCTCGAT
TCTACGCGTACCGGTCATCATCACCATCACCATTGAGTTTAAACCCGCTGATCAGCCTCGACTGTGCCTT
CTAAGGCCTGAGCTCGCTGATCAGCCTCGATCGAGGATCCAGACATGATAAGATACATTGATGAGTTTGG
ACAAACCACAACTAGAATGCAGTGAAAAAAATGCTTTATTTGTGAAATTTGTGATGCTATTGCTTTATTT
GTAACCATTATAAGCTGCAATAAACAAGTTAACAACAACAATTGCATTCATTTTATGTTTCAGGTTCAGG
GGGAGGTGTGGGAGGTTTTTTAAAGCAAGTAAAACCTCTACAAATGTGGTATGGCTGATTATGATCAGTC
GACCGATGCCCTTGAGAGCCTTCAACCCAGTCAGCTCCTTCCGGTGGGCGCGGGGCATGACTATCGTCGC
CGCACTTATGACTGTCTTCTTTATCATGCAACTCGTAGGACAGGTGCCGGCAGCGCTCTGGGTCATTTTC
GGCGAGGACCGCTTTCGCTGGAGCGCGACGATGATCGGCCTGTCGCTTGCGGTATTCGGAATCTTGCACG
CCCTCGCTCAAGCCTTCGTCACTGGTCCCGCCACCAAACGTTTCGGCGAGAAGCAGGCCATTATCGCCGG
CATGGCGGCCGACGCGCTGGGCTACGTCTTGCTGGCGTTCGCGACGCGAGGCTGGATGGCCTTCCCCATT
ATGATTCTTCTCGCTTCCGGCGGCATCGGGATGCCCGCGTTGCAGGCCATGCTGTCCAGGCAGGTAGATG
ACGACCATCAGGGACAGCTTCAAGGATCGCTCGCGGCTCTTACCAGCCAGCAAAAGGCCAGGAACCGTAA
AAAGGCCGCGTTGCTGGCGTTTTTCCATAGGCTCCGCCCCCCTGACGAGCATCACAAAAATCGACGCTCA
AGTCAGAGGTGGCGAAACCCGACAGGACTATAAAGATACCAGGCGTTTCCCCCTGGAAGCTCCCTCGTGC
GCTCTCCTGTTCCGACCCTGCCGCTTACCGGATACCTGTCCGCCTTTCTCCCTTCGGGAAGCGTGGCGCT
TTCTCAATGCTCACGCTGTAGGTATCTCAGTTCGGTGTAGGTCGTTCGCTCCAAGCTGGGCTGTGTGCAC
GAACCCCCCGTTCAGCCCGACCGCTGCGCCTTATCCGGTAACTATCGTCTTGAGTCCAACCCGGTAAGAC
ACGACTTATCGCCACTGGCAGCAGCCACTGGTAACAGGATTAGCAGAGCGAGGTATGTAGGCGGTGCTAC
AGAGTTCTTGAAGTGGTGGCCTAACTACGGCTACACTAGAAGGACAGTATTTGGTATCTGCGCTCTGCTG
AAGCCAGTTACCTTCGGAAAAAGAGTTGGTAGCTCTTGATCCGGCAAACAAACCACCGCTGGTAGCGGTG
GTTTTTTTGTTTGCAAGCAGCAGATTACGCGCAGAAAAAAAGGATCTCAAGAAGATCCTTTGATCTTTTC
TACGGGGTCTGACGCTCAGTGGAACGAAAACTCACGTTAAGGGATTTTGGTCATGAGATTATCAAAAAGG
ATCTTCACCTAGATCCTTTTAAATTAAAAATGAAGTTTTAAATCAATCTAAAGTATATATGAGTAAACTT
GGTCTGACAGTTACCAATGCTTAATCAGTGAGGCACCTATCTCAGCGATCTGTCTATTTCGTTCATCCAT
AGTTGCCTGACTCCCCGTCGTGTAGATAACTACGATACGGGAGGGCTTACCATCTGGCCCCAGTGCTGCA
ATGATACCGCGAGACCCACGCTCACCGGCTCCAGATTTATCAGCAATAAACCAGCCAGCCGGAAGGGCCG
AGCGCAGAAGTGGTCCTGCAACTTTATCCGCCTCCATCCAGTCTATTAATTGTTGCCGGGAAGCTAGAGT
AAGTAGTTCGCCAGTTAATAGTTTGCGCAACGTTGTTGCCATTGCTGCAGGCATCGTGGTGTCACGCTCG
TCGTTTGGTATGGCTTCATTCAGCTCCGGTTCCCAACGATCAAGGCGAGTTACATGATCCCCCATGTTGT
GCAAAAAAGCGGTTAGCTCCTTCGGTCCTCCGATCGTTGTCAGAAGTAAGTTGGCCGCAGTGTTATCACT
CATGGTTATGGCAGCACTGCATAATTCTCTTACTGTCATGCCATCCGTAAGATGCTTTTCTGTGACTGGT
GAGTACTCAACCAAGTCATTCTGAGAATAGTGTATGCGGCGACCGAGTTGCTCTTGCCCGGCGTCAACAC
GGGATAATACCGCGCCACATAGCAGAACTTTAAAAGTGCTCATCATTGGAAAACGTTCTTCGGGGCGAAA
ACTCTCAAGGATCTTACCGCTGTTGAGATCCAGTTCGATGTAACCCACTCGTGCACCCAACTGATCTTCA
GCATCTTTTACTTTCACCAGCGTTTCTGGGTGAGCAAAAACAGGAAGGCAAAATGCCGCAAAAAAGGGAA
TAAGGGCGACACGGAAATGTTGAATACTCATACTCTTCCTTTTTCAATATTATTGAAGCATTTATCAGGG
TTATTGTCTCATGAGCGGATACATATTTGAATGTATTTAGAAAAATAAACAAATAGGGGTTCCGCGCACA
TTTCCCCGAAAAGTGCCACCTGACGTCTAAGAAACCATTATTATCATGACATTAACCTATAAAAATAGGC
GTATCACGAGGCCCTTTCGT
Features (pLannotate 1.2.2; 10 found; start..end, strand, type, name):
     56..2568    +  promoter       Ac5 promoter: Drosophila melanogaster actin 5C promoter
   2588..2653    +  CDS            N (fragment): REGN_LAMBD - Experimental evidence at protein level: Swiss-Prot protein existence level 1. Plays a role as a transcriptional antitermination factor that allows the virus to initiate its lytic phase. Activates expression of the delayed viral early genes by modifying host RNA polymerase (RNAP) into a form that is resistant to termination signals. This antitermination function requires the host NusA protein which serves to stabilize the interaction between antitermination protein N and host RNA polymerase. From Escherichia phage lambda (Bacteriophage lambda).
   2678..2704    +  CDS            3xHA (fragment): three tandem HA epitope tags
   6335..6376    +  CDS            V5 tag: epitope tag from simian virus 5
   6476..6610    -  polyA_signal   SV40 poly(A) signal: SV40 polyadenylation signal
   6633..6717    -  CDS            large T antigen (fragment): large T antigen from SV40 (simian virus 40)
   6718..7188    +  CDS            TcR (fragment): tetracycline efflux protein; tet; confers resistance to tetracycline
   7232..7820    -  rep_origin     ori: high-copy-number ColE1/pMB1/pBR322/pUC origin of replication
   7991..8851    -  CDS            AmpR: β-lactamase; bla; confers resistance to ampicillin, carbenicillin, and related antibiotics
   8852..8956    -  promoter       AmpR promoter: bla
