[The description below was written by a language model from this plasmid's Addgene catalogue record and pLannotate feature annotations shown in this document.]
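Description:
pAc5.1B-lambdaN-HA-DmSMG5-PINSMG6-V5His6_E is an insect-cell expression plasmid of about 9 kb. The catalogue lists its backbone as unknown, although the name and the annotated parts point to a pAc5.1B-type vector. It is propagated in E. coli through a ColE1/pUC-family origin and selected with ampicillin via a β-lactamase gene driven by its own bla promoter. The annotation describes the origin as high-copy, whereas the repository entry records the plasmid as low copy. Short fragments annotated as tetracycline resistance and SV40 large T antigen appear to be non-functional backbone remnants. No selectable marker for insect cells is annotated.

Expression is driven by the Drosophila melanogaster actin 5C promoter, a strong constitutive promoter commonly used in fly cell lines, and the transcript ends at an SV40 polyadenylation signal. The open reading frame begins with a short fragment of the bacteriophage lambda N protein, followed by an HA epitope (a single-repeat-sized match to the 3xHA feature). The roughly 3.6 kb stretch after these tags is not annotated and presumably holds the insert, DmSMG5-PINSMG6. The name suggests a chimera of Drosophila SMG5 carrying the PIN domain of SMG6, though the record does not give the exact junctions. A V5 epitope follows the insert. The name also indicates a His6 tag, which the feature table does not list.

The lambda N peptide is typically used to tether a fusion protein to reporter mRNAs bearing BoxB hairpins. The record itself states only insect expression as the purpose. The associated study concerns SMG6 as the endonuclease that cleaves nonsense-codon-containing mRNAs, which fits using this domain-swap protein to test PIN domain function in nonsense-mediated decay.
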