Addgene plasmid #146232: pAc5.1B-lambdaN-HA-DmSMG5-PINSMG6-V5His6_E
Purpose: Insect Expression of DmSMG5-PINSMG6
Depositing lab: Elisa Izaurralde. Depositing organization: Max Planck Institute for Developmental Biology. Publication: SMG6 is the catalytic endonuclease that cleaves mRNAs containing nonsense codons in metazoan. Huntzinger E, Kashima I, Fauser M, Saulière J, Izaurralde E. RNA. 2008 Dec . 14(12):2609-17. 10.1261/rna.1386208 PubMed 18974281.
Backbone
  Vector backbone: Unknown
  Vector type: Insect Expression
Growth in bacteria
  Bacterial resistance: Ampicillin, 100 μg/mL
  Growth temperature: 37°C
  Growth strain: DH5alpha
  Copy number: Low Copy
Gene/Insert
  Gene/Insert name: DmSMG5-PINSMG6
  Species: D. melanogaster (fly)
  Entrez Gene: Smg5 (a.k.a. anon-34Ea, BG:DS08220.2, CG8954, Dmel\CG8954, dSMG5, SMG5)
  Cloning method: Unknown
Terms and licenses: Academic/Nonprofit Terms; Industry Terms: Not Available to Industry
Depositor comments: Plasmids from this collection were made available to the research community and donated after the lab closed. Please note that the sequence provided by the depositing laboratory may be theoretical/predicted or based on Sanger sequencing results. There may be discrepancies between sequencing results obtained by Addgene and the depositor sequence. If an Addgene verified sequence is not available, please contact before placing your order to request that our lab fully sequence the plasmid.
How to cite: pAc5.1B-lambdaN-HA-DmSMG5-PINSMG6-V5His6_E was a gift from Elisa Izaurralde (Addgene plasmid # 146232 ; http://n2t.net/addgene:146232 ; RRID:Addgene_146232)
